>Addgene plasmid #201473 | NbV5-eGFP | addgene full sequence | sequence record 395128 | Addgene NGS Result
TAGTTATTAATAGTAATCAATTACGGGGTCATTAGTTCATAGCCCATATATGGAGTTCCGCGTTACATAA
CTTACGGTAAATGGCCCGCCTGGCTGACCGCCCAACGACCCCCGCCCATTGACGTCAATAATGACGTATG
TTCCCATAGTAACGCCAATAGGGACTTTCCATTGACGTCAATGGGTGGAGTATTTACGGTAAACTGCCCA
CTTGGCAGTACATCAAGTGTATCATATGCCAAGTACGCCCCCTATTGACGTCAATGACGGTAAATGGCCC
GCCTGGCATTATGCCCAGTACATGACCTTATGGGACTTTCCTACTTGGCAGTACATCTACGTATTAGTCA
TCGCTATTACCATGGTGATGCGGTTTTGGCAGTACATCAATGGGCGTGGATAGCGGTTTGACTCACGGGG
ATTTCCAAGTCTCCACCCCATTGACGTCAATGGGAGTTTGTTTTGGCACCAAAATCAACGGGACTTTCCA
AAATGTCGTAACAACTCCGCCCCATTGACGCAAATGGGCGGTAGGCGTGTACGGTGGGAGGTCTATATAA
GCAGAGCTGGTTTAGTGAACCGTCAGATCCGCTAGCGCTACCGGACTCAGATCTCGAGCTCAAGCTTGCC
ACCATGGCTGAAGTGCAGCTGCAAGCCAGCGGCGGAGGCTTCGTGCAGCCCGGCGGATCTCTGAGACTGT
CTTGTGCCGCTTCTGGCACCACCAGCTTCGGCGATACAATGGGCTGGTTCCGGCAGGCCCCTGGAAAGGA
AAGAGAGTTTGTGTCCGCCATCTCCAGACAGGGCGACAAGCACTACTATGCCGACAGCGTGAAAGGCAGA
TTCACAATCAGCCGGGACAACAGCAAGAACACCGTGTACCTGCAGATGAACTCTCTGAGAGCCGAAGATA
CCGCCACCTACTACTGCGCCGAGTGGATGAATACCAGACGCGAGTTCATCACCCCTTACTGGGGCCAGGG
AACACAGGTGACCGTGTCTAGCCGGGATCCACCGGTCGCCACCATGGTGAGCAAGGGCGAGGAGCTGTTC
ACCGGGGTGGTGCCCATCCTGGTCGAGCTGGACGGCGACGTAAACGGCCACAAGTTCAGCGTGTCCGGCG
AGGGCGAGGGCGATGCCACCTACGGCAAGCTGACCCTGAAGTTCATCTGCACCACCGGCAAGCTGCCCGT
GCCCTGGCCCACCCTCGTGACCACCCTGACCTACGGCGTGCAGTGCTTCAGCCGCTACCCCGACCACATG
AAGCAGCACGACTTCTTCAAGTCCGCCATGCCCGAAGGCTACGTCCAGGAGCGCACCATCTTCTTCAAGG
ACGACGGCAACTACAAGACCCGCGCCGAGGTGAAGTTCGAGGGCGACACCCTGGTGAACCGCATCGAGCT
GAAGGGCATCGACTTCAAGGAGGACGGCAACATCCTGGGGCACAAGCTGGAGTACAACTACAACAGCCAC
AACGTCTATATCATGGCCGACAAGCAGAAGAACGGCATCAAGGTGAACTTCAAGATCCGCCACAACATCG
AGGACGGCAGCGTGCAGCTCGCCGACCACTACCAGCAGAACACCCCCATCGGCGACGGCCCCGTGCTGCT
GCCCGACAACCACTACCTGAGCACCCAGTCCGCCCTGAGCAAAGACCCCAACGAGAAGCGCGATCACATG
GTCCTGCTGGAGTTCGTGACCGCCGCCGGGATCACTCTCGGCATGGACGAGCTGTACAAGTAAAGCGGCC
GCGACTCTAGATCATAATCAGCCATACCACATTTGTAGAGGTTTTACTTGCTTTAAAAAACCTCCCACAC
CTCCCCCTGAACCTGAAACATAAAATGAATGCAATTGTTGTTGTTAACTTGTTTATTGCAGCTTATAATG
GTTACAAATAAAGCAATAGCATCACAAATTTCACAAATAAAGCATTTTTTTCACTGCATTCTAGTTGTGG
TTTGTCCAAACTCATCAATGTATCTTAAGGCGTAAATTGTAAGCGTTAATATTTTGTTAAAATTCGCGTT
AAATTTTTGTTAAATCAGCTCATTTTTTAACCAATAGGCCGAAATCGGCAAAATCCCTTATAAATCAAAA
GAATAGACCGAGATAGGGT
[37 nt withheld, positions 2120-2156]
AAAGAACGTGGACTCCAACGTCAAAGG
[49 nt withheld, positions 2184-2232]
T
[91 nt withheld, positions 2234-2324]
G
[124 nt withheld, positions 2326-2449]
CAGGTGGCACTTTTCGGGGAAATGTGCGCGGAACCCCTATTTGTTTATTTTTCTAAATACATTCAAATAT
GTATCCGCTCATGAGACAATAACCCTGATAAATGCTTCAATAATATTGAAAAAGGAAGAGTCCTGAGGCG
GAAAGAACCAGCTGTGGAATGTGTGTCAGTTAGGGTGTGGAAAGTCCCCAGGCTCCCCAGCAGGCAGAAG
TATGCAAAGCATGCATCTCAATTAGTCAGCAACCAGGTGTGGAAAGTCCCCAGGCTCCCCAGCAGGCAGA
AGTATGCAAAGCATGCATCTCAATTAGTCAGCAACCATAGTCCCGCCCCTAACTCCGCCCATCCCGCCCC
TAACTCCGCCCAGTTCCGCCCATTCTCCGCCCCATGGCTGACTAATTTTTTTTATTTATGCAGAGGCCGA
GGCCGCCTCGGCCTCTGAGCTATTCCAGAAGTAGTGAGGAGGCTTTTTTGGAGGCCTAGGCTTTTGCAAA
GATCGATCAAGAGACAGGATGAGGATCGTTTCGCATGATTGAACAAGATGGATTGCACGCAGGTTCTCCG
GCCGCTTGGGTGGAGAGGCTATTCGGCTATGACTGGGCACAACAGACAATCGGCTGCTCTGATGCCGCCG
TGTTCCGGCTGTCAGCGCAGGGGCGCCCGGTTCTTTTTGTCAAGACCGACCTGTCCGGTGCCCTGAATGA
ACTGCAAGACGAGGCAGCGCGGCTATCGTGGCTGGCCACGACGGGCGTTCCTTGCGCAGCTGTGCTCGAC
GTTGTCACTGAAGCGGGAAGGGACTGGCTGCTATTGGGCGAAGTGCCGGGGCAGGATCTCCTGTCATCTC
ACCTTGCTCCTGCCGAGAAAGTATCCATCATGGCTGATGCAATGCGGCGGCTGCATACGCTTGATCCGGC
TACCTGCCCATTCGACCACCAAGCGAAACATCGCATCGAGCGAGCACGTACTCGGATGGAAGCCGGTCTT
GTCGATCAGGATGATCTGGACGAAGAGCATCAGGGGCTCGCGCCAGCCGAACTGTTCGCCAGGCTCAAGG
CGAGCATGCCCGACGGCGAGGATCTCGTCGTGACCCATGGCGATGCCTGCTTGCCGAATATCATGGTGGA
AAATGGCCGCTTTTCTGGATTCATCGACTGTGGCCGGCTGGGTGTGGCGGACCGCTATCAGGACATAGCG
TTGGCTACCCGTGATATTGCTGAAGAGCTTGGCGGCGAATGGGCTGACCGCTTCCTCGTGCTTTACGGTA
TCGCCGCTCCCGATTCGCAGCGCATCGCCTTCTATCGCCTTCTTGACGAGTTCTTCTGAGCGGGACTCTG
GGGTTCGAAATGACCGACCAAGCGACGCCCAACCTGCCATCACGAGATTTCGATTCCACCGCCGCCTTCT
ATGAAAGGTTGGGCTTCGGAATCGTTTTCCGGGACGCCGGCTGGATGATCCTCCAGCGCGGGGATCTCAT
GCTGGAGTTCTTCGCCCACCCTAGGGGGAGGCTAACTGAAACACGGAAGGAGACAATACCGGAAGGAACC
CGCGCTATGACGGCAATAAAAAGACAGAATAAAACGCACGGTGTTGGGTCGTTTGTTCATAAACGCGGGG
TTCGGTCCCAGGGCTGGCACTCTGTCGATACCCCACCGAGACCCCATTGGGGCCAATACGCCCGCGTTTC
TTCCTTTTCCCCACCCCACCCCCCAAGTTCGGGTGAAGGCCCAGGGCTCGCAGCCAACGTCGGGGCGGCA
GGCCCTGCCATAGCCTCAGGTTACTCATATATACTTTAGATTGATTTAAAACTTCATTTTTAATTTAAAA
GGATCTAGGTGAAGATCCTTTTTGATAATCTCATGACCAAAATCCCTTAACGTGAGTTTTCGTTCCACTG
AGCGTCAGACCCCGTAGAAAAGATCAAAGGATCTTCTTGAGATCCTTTTTTTCTGCGCGTAATCTGCTGC
TTGCAAACAAAAAAACCACCGCTACCAGCGGTGGTTTGTTTGCCGGATCAAGAGCTACCAACTCTTTTTC
CGAAGGTAACTGGCTTCAGCAGAGCGCAGATACCAAATACTGTTCTTCTAGTGTAGCCGTAGTTAGGCCA
CCACTTCAAGAACTCTGTAGCACCGCCTACATACCTCGCTCTGCTAATCCTGTTACCAGTGGCTGCTGCC
AGTGGCGATAAGTCGTGTCTTACCGGGTTGGACTCAAGACGATAGTTACCGGATAAGGCGCAGCGGTCGG
GCTGAACGGGGGGTTCGTGCACACAGCCCAGCTTGGAGCGAACGACCTACACCGAACTGAGATACCTACA
GCGTGAGCTATGAGAAAGCGCCACGCTTCCCGAAGGGAGAAAGGCGGACAGGTATCCGGTAAGCGGCAGG
GTCGGAACAGGAGAGCGCACGAGGGAGCTTCCAGGGGGAAACGCCTGGTATCTTTATAGTCCTGTCGGGT
TTCGCCACCTCTGACTTGAGCGTCGATTTTTGTGATGCTCGTCAGGGGGGCGGAGCCTATGGAAAAACGC
CAGCAACGCGGCCTTTTTACGGTTCCTGGCCTTTTGCTGGCCTTTTGCTCACATGTTCTTTCCTGCGTTA
TCCCCTGATTCTGTGGATAACCGTATTACCGCCATGCAT
Features (pLannotate 1.2.2; 15 found; start..end, strand, type, name):
     61..364     +  enhancer       CMV enhancer: human cytomegalovirus immediate early enhancer
    365..568     +  promoter       CMV promoter: human cytomegalovirus (CMV) immediate early promoter
    591..627     +  misc_feature   MCS (fragment): multiple cloning site
    640..1002    +  CDS            HV01_CANLF: Experimental evidence at protein level: Swiss-Prot protein existence level 1. From Canis lupus familiaris (Dog) (Canis familiaris).
   1024..1743    +  CDS            EGFP: the original enhanced GFP (Yang et al., 1996) mammalian codon-optimized
   1760..1843    +  CDS            large T antigen (fragment): large T antigen from SV40 (simian virus 40)
   1866..1987    +  polyA_signal   SV40 poly(A) signal: SV40 polyadenylation signal
   2021..2449    -  rep_origin     f1 ori (sequence partly withheld): f1 bacteriophage origin of replication; arrow indicates direction of (+) strand synthesis
   2476..2580    +  promoter       AmpR promoter: bla
   2582..2939    +  promoter       SV40 promoter: SV40 enhancer and early promoter
   2974..3768    +  CDS            NeoR/KanR: aminoglycoside phosphotransferase from Tn5; aph(3')-II (or nptII); confers resistance to neomycin, kanamycin, and G418 (Geneticin®)
   3789..3941    +  CDS            ble (fragment): BLE_KLEPN - Experimental evidence at protein level: Swiss-Prot protein existence level 1. Binding protein with a strong affinity to the bleomycin family of antibiotics. Binds to CL990; an antimitotic-antibiotic compound. From Klebsiella pneumoniae.
   4000..4047    +  polyA_signal   HSV TK poly(A) signal: herpes simplex virus thymidine kinase polyadenylation signal (Cole and Stacy, 1985)
   4138..4154    -  polyA_signal   bGH poly(A) signal (fragment): bovine growth hormone polyadenylation signal
   4376..4964    +  rep_origin     ori: high-copy-number ColE1/pMB1/pBR322/pUC origin of replication
