[The description below was written by a language model from this plasmid's Addgene catalogue record and pLannotate feature annotations shown in this document.]
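Description:
NbV5-eGFP is a mammalian expression plasmid built on the Clontech pEGFP-N1 backbone that produces a fluorescent intracellular nanobody directed against the V5 epitope tag. The synthetic insert, cloned between HindIII and NotI, places the NbV5 nanobody coding region upstream of and in frame with EGFP, so the fluorescent protein sits at the C terminus of the fusion. In the automated annotation the nanobody segment is labelled by similarity to a canine immunoglobulin heavy-chain variable region. This reflects the shared immunoglobulin variable-domain fold, not a dog origin, and the record lists the insert as synthetic. Transcription is driven by the human cytomegalovirus immediate early enhancer and promoter and terminated by the SV40 polyadenylation signal. The short large T antigen, ble and bGH poly(A) fragments in the feature table appear to be partial database matches within backbone sequence, not functional elements.

The plasmid replicates at high copy in E. coli from a ColE1/pUC-type origin and also carries an f1 phage origin. A single Tn5 aminoglycoside phosphotransferase gene serves both hosts. A bacterial promoter drives it for kanamycin selection in bacteria, and the SV40 enhancer/early promoter with the HSV TK polyadenylation signal drives it for G418 selection of transfected mammalian cells.

The stated purpose is indirect microscopy of V5-tagged proteins. When the plasmid is co-expressed with a V5-tagged target, the green fusion is meant to bind the tag inside cells and report the target's location without fusing a fluorescent protein directly to it. The associated publication describes the development of this V5-directed nanobody and its use as an intracellular biosensor of GPCR signalling.
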