Addgene plasmid #201473: NbV5-eGFP
Purpose: Indirect microscopy/imaging of V5-tagged protein
Depositing lab: Patrick Giguère. Publication: Development of a V5-tag-directed nanobody and its implementation as an intracellular biosensor of GPCR signalling. Zeghal M, Matte K, Venes A, Patel S, Laroche G, Sarvan S, Joshi M, Rain JC, Couture JF, Giguere PM. J Biol Chem. 2023 Jul 28:105107. doi: 10.1016/j.jbc.2023.105107. PubMed 37517699.
Backbone
  Vector backbone: pEGFPN1
  Backbone manufacturer: Clontech
  Backbone size w/o insert (bp): 4700
  Vector type: Mammalian Expression
  Selectable markers: Neomycin (select with G418)
Growth in bacteria
  Bacterial resistance: Kanamycin, 50 μg/mL
  Growth temperature: 37°C
  Growth strain: DH5alpha
  Copy number: High Copy
Gene/Insert
  Gene/Insert name: NbV5-eGFP
  Species: Synthetic
  Insert size (bp): 1110
  Promoter: CMV
  Tag / fusion protein: eGFP (C terminal on insert)
  Cloning method: Restriction Enzyme; 5′ cloning site HindIII (not destroyed); 3′ cloning site NotI (not destroyed)
  Sequencing primers: 5′ CMV-F; 3′ CGTCGCCGTCCAGCTCGACCAG
Resource information
  A portion of this plasmid was derived from a plasmid made by: Synthetic
Terms and licenses: Academic/Nonprofit Terms; Industry Terms: Not Available to Industry
How to cite: NbV5-eGFP was a gift from Patrick Giguère (Addgene plasmid # 201473 ; http://n2t.net/addgene:201473 ; RRID:Addgene_201473)
